Addgene plasmid #193202: Lenti-sgApc#2/Cre
Purpose: Lentiviral vector expressing Cre recombinase (driven by mPGK promoter) and an sgRNA against the mouse Apc gene
Depositing lab: Julien Sage. Depositing organization: Stanford University. Publication: A multiplexed in vivo approach to identify driver genes in small cell lung cancer. Lee MC, Cai H, Murray CW, Li C, Shue YT, Andrejka L, He AL, Holzem AME, Drainas AP, Ko JH, Coles GL, Kong C, Zhu S, Zhu C, Wang J, van de Rijn M, Petrov DA, Winslow MM, Sage J. Cell Rep. 2023 Jan 13;42(1):111990. doi: 10.1016/j.celrep.2023.111990. PubMed 36640300.
Backbone
  Vector backbone: pLL3.3
  Vector type: Mammalian Expression, Lentiviral, CRISPR
Growth in bacteria
  Bacterial resistance: Ampicillin, 100 μg/mL
  Growth temperature: 37°C
  Growth strain: NEB Stable
  Copy number: High Copy
Gene/Insert
  Gene/Insert name: sgApc#2
  gRNA/shRNA sequence: AGATCCTTCCCGACTTCCGT
  Species: M. musculus (mouse)
  Insert size (bp): 20
  Entrez Gene: Apc (a.k.a. CC1, Min, mAPC)
  Promoter: U6
  Cloning method: Restriction Enzyme; 5′ cloning site Unknown (unknown if destroyed); 3′ cloning site Unknown (unknown if destroyed)
Terms and licenses: Academic/Nonprofit Terms; Industry Terms: Not Available to Industry
Depositor comments: Please visit https://www.biorxiv.org/content/10.1101/2022.03.28.485708v1 for bioRxiv preprint.
How to cite: Lenti-sgApc#2/Cre was a gift from Julien Sage (Addgene plasmid # 193202 ; http://n2t.net/addgene:193202 ; RRID:Addgene_193202)
