[The description below was written by a language model from this plasmid's Addgene catalogue record and pLannotate feature annotations shown in this document.]
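Description:
Lenti-sgApc#2/Cre is an HIV-1-derived lentiviral transfer plasmid built on the pLL3.3 backbone that delivers Cre recombinase together with a single guide RNA against the mouse Apc gene. It is maintained in E. coli as a high-copy plasmid through a ColE1/pUC-type origin and is selected with ampicillin via the β-lactamase gene. The sequenced record is about 7.8 kb. Viral genomic RNA is transcribed in packaging cells from a CMV enhancer/promoter fused to a truncated 5' LTR. The transcript carries the Ψ packaging signal with an adjoining gag fragment, the Rev response element for Rev-dependent nuclear export, and the cPPT/CTS element that aids nuclear import of the reverse-transcribed genome. A second truncated LTR, preceded by a nef-derived fragment, closes the provirus.

Between these viral elements sit two independent expression units. A human U6 RNA polymerase III promoter drives the 20-nt Apc-targeting spacer joined to a Streptococcus pyogenes Cas9 guide scaffold, which is annotated as a tracrRNA fragment. Downstream, the mouse PGK promoter drives the Cre coding sequence, followed by a WPRE that enhances transcript stability and expression. The plasmid encodes no Cas9 and no mammalian selection marker or fluorescent reporter, so editing depends on Cas9 supplied by the recipient cells or animal. The arrangement suits transduction of tissue carrying loxP-flanked or Cre-activated alleles, where Cre triggers recombination while the guide directs disruption of Apc in the same cells. The associated study used a multiplexed in vivo approach to identify driver genes in small cell lung cancer, and the "#2" in the name suggests this is one of several Apc guides, though the record does not say so.
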