Features (pLannotate 1.2.2; 21 found; start..end, strand, type, name):
      1..380     +  enhancer       CMV enhancer: human cytomegalovirus immediate early enhancer
    381..580     +  promoter       CMV promoter: human cytomegalovirus (CMV) immediate early promoter
    598..778     +  LTR            5' LTR (truncated): truncated 5' long terminal repeat (LTR) from HIV-1
    825..950     +  misc_feature   HIV-1 Ψ: packaging signal of human immunodeficiency virus type 1
    934..1272    +  CDS            HIV-1 gag (fragment): gag protein from human immunodeficiency virus 1; gag
   1447..1680    +  misc_feature   RRE: The Rev response element (RRE) of HIV-1 allows for Rev-dependent mRNA export from the nucleus to the cytoplasm.
   2057..2157    +  CDS            Rev (fragment): human immunodeficiency virus 1 (HIV-1) Rev protein; rev; enhances nuclear export of unspliced and incompletely spliced viral mRNAs
   2207..2324    +  misc_feature   cPPT/CTS: central polypurine tract and central termination sequence of HIV-1
   2406..2646    +  promoter       U6 promoter: RNA polymerase III promoter for human U6 snRNA
   2694..2761    +  misc_RNA       tracrRNA (fragment): trans-activating CRISPR RNA for the Streptococcus pyogenes CRISPR/Cas9 system
   2814..3306    +  promoter       PGK promoter: mouse phosphoglycerate kinase 1 promoter
   3336..4366    +  CDS            Cre (fragment): site-specific recombinase Cre is a site-specific recombinase from bacteriophage P1. Recombination occurs at loxP sequences.
   4399..4422    +  misc_feature   MCS (fragment): pBluescript multiple cloning site
   4422..5010    +  misc_feature   WPRE: woodchuck hepatitis virus posttranscriptional regulatory element
   5011..5030    +  misc_feature   MCS (fragment): pBluescript multiple cloning site
   5032..5532    +  CDS            nef (fragment): NEF_HV1LA - Experimental evidence at protein level: Swiss-Prot protein existence level 1. Extracellular Nef protein targets CD4(+) T-lymphocytes for apoptosis by interacting with CXCR4 surface receptors. From Human immunodeficiency virus type 1 group M subtype B (isolate Lai) (HIV-1).
   5539..5719    +  LTR            5' LTR (truncated): truncated 5' long terminal repeat (LTR) from HIV-1
   5781..6369    -  rep_origin     ori: high-copy-number ColE1/pMB1/pBR322/pUC origin of replication
   6540..7400    -  CDS            AmpR: β-lactamase; bla; confers resistance to ampicillin, carbenicillin, and related antibiotics
   7401..7505    -  promoter       AmpR promoter: bla
   7564..7616    -  misc_feature   bom (fragment): basis of mobility region from pBR322
>Addgene plasmid #193202 | Lenti-sgApc#2/Cre | addgene full sequence | sequence record 379408 | Addgene NGS Result
GACATTGATTATTGACTAGTTATTAATAGTAATCAATTACGGGGTCATTAGTTCATAGCCCATATATGGA
GTTCCGCGTTACATAACTTACGGTAAATGGCCCGCCTGGCTGACCGCCCAACGACCCCCGCCCATTGACG
TCAATAATGACGTATGTTCCCATAGTAACGCCAATAGGGACTTTCCATTGACGTCAATGGGTGGAGTATT
TACGGTAAACTGCCCACTTGGCAGTACATCAAGTGTATCATATGCCAAGTACGCCCCCTATTGACGTCAA
TGACGGTAAATGGCCCGCCTGGCATTATGCCCAGTACATGACCTTATGGGACTTTCCTACTTGGCAGTAC
ATCTACGTATTAGTCATCGCTATTACCATGGTGATGCGGTTTTGGCAGTACATCAATGGGCGTGGATAGC
GGTTTGACTCACGGGGATTTCCAAGTCTCCACCCCATTGACGTCAATGGGAGTTTGTTTTGGCACCAAAA
TCAACGGGACTTTCCAAAATGTCGTAACAACTCCGCCCCATTGACGCAAATGGGCGGTAGGCGTGTACGG
TGGGAGGTCTATATAAGCAGCGCGTTTTGCCTGTACTGGGTCTCTCTGGTTAGACCAGATCTGAGCCTGG
GAGCTCTCTGGCTAACTAGGGAACCCACTGCTTAAGCCTCAATAAAGCTTGCCTTGAGTGCTTCAAGTAG
TGTGTGCCCGTCTGTTGTGTGACTCTGGTAACTAGAGATCCCTCAGACCCTTTTAGTCAGTGTGGAAAAT
CTCTAGCAGTGGCGCCCGAACAGGGACTTGAAAGCGAAAGGGAAACCAGAGGAGCTCTCTCGACGCAGGA
CTCGGCTTGCTGAAGCGCGCACGGCAAGAGGCGAGGGGCGGCGACTGGTGAGTACGCCAAAAATTTTGAC
TAGCGGAGGCTAGAAGGAGAGAGATGGGTGCGAGAGCGTCAGTATTAAGCGGGGGAGAATTAGATCGCGA
TGGGAAAAAATTCGGTTAAGGCCAGGGGGAAAGAAAAAATATAAATTAAAACATATAGTATGGGCAAGCA
GGGAGCTAGAACGATTCGCAGTTAATCCTGGCCTGTTAGAAACATCAGAAGGCTGTAGACAAATACTGGG
ACAGCTACAACCATCCCTTCAGACAGGATCAGAAGAACTTAGATCATTATATAATACAGTAGCAACCCTC
TATTGTGTGCATCAAAGGATAGAGATAAAAGACACCAAGGAAGCTTTAGACAAGATAGAGGAAGAGCAAA
ACAAAAGTAAGACCACCGCACAGCAAGCGGCCGGCCGCTGATCTTCAGACCTGGAGGAGGAGATATGAGG
GACAATTGGAGAAGTGAATTATATAAATATAAAGTAGTAAAAATTGAACCATTAGGAGTAGCACCCACCA
AGGCAAAGAGAAGAGTGGTGCAGAGAGAAAAAAGAGCAGTGGGAATAGGAGCTTTGTTCCTTGGGTTCTT
GGGAGCAGCAGGAAGCACTATGGGCGCAGCGTCAATGACGCTGACGGTACAGGCCAGACAATTATTGTCT
GGTATAGTGCAGCAGCAGAACAATTTGCTGAGGGCTATTGAGGCGCAACAGCATCTGTTGCAACTCACAG
TCTGGGGCATCAAGCAGCTCCAGGCAAGAATCCTGGCTGTGGAAAGATACCTAAAGGATCAACAGCTCCT
GGGGATTTGGGGTTGCTCTGGAAAACTCATTTGCACCACTGCTGTGCCTTGGAATGCTAGTTGGAGTAAT
AAATCTCTGGAACAGATTTGGAATCACACGACCTGGATGGAGTGGGACAGAGAAATTAACAATTACACAA
GCTTAATACACTCCTTAATTGAAGAATCGCAAAACCAGCAAGAAAAGAATGAACAAGAATTATTGGAATT
AGATAAATGGGCAAGTTTGTGGAATTGGTTTAACATAACAAATTGGCTGTGGTATATAAAATTATTCATA
ATGATAGTAGGAGGCTTGGTAGGTTTAAGAATAGTTTTTGCTGTACTTTCTATAGTGAATAGAGTTAGGC
AGGGATATTCACCATTATCGTTTCAGACCCACCTCCCAACCCCGAGGGGACCCGACAGGCCCGAAGGAAT
AGAAGAAGAAGGTGGAGAGAGAGACAGAGACAGATCCATTCGATTAGTGAACGGATCGGCACTGCGTGCG
CCAATTCTGCAGACAAATGGCAGTATTCATCCACAATTTTAAAAGAAAAGGGGGGATTGGGGGGTACAGT
GCAGGGGAAAGAATAGTAGACATAATAGCAACAGACATACAAACTAAAGAATTACAAAAACAAATTACAA
AAATTCAAAATTTTCGGGTTTATTACAGGGACAGCAGAGATCCAGTTTGGTTAGTACCGGGCCCGCTCTA
GCCCTGCAGGAACTGTTTAAACTGTGAGGGCCTATTTCCCATGATTCCTTCATATTTGCATATACGATAC
AAGGCTGTTAGAGAGATAATTGGAATTAATTTGACTGTAAACACAAAGATATTAGTACAAAATACGTGAC
GTAGAAAGTAATAATTTCTTGGGTAGTTTGCAGTTTTAAAATTATGTTTTAAAATGGACTATCATATGCT
TACCGTAACTTGAAAGTATTTCGATTTCTTGGCTTTATATATCTTGTGGAAAGGACCAAACACCGAGATC
CTTCCCGACTTCCGTGTTTAAGAGCTATGCTGGAAACAGCATAGCAAGTTTAAATAAGGCTAGTCCGTTA
TCAACTTGAAAAAGTGGCACCGAGTCGGTGCTTTTTTGTTTGGCGCGCCTATGGCTTAATTAACATGGCG
GCCGCATTCTACCGGGTAGGGGAGGCGCTTTTCCCAAGGCAGTCTGGAGCATGCGCTTTAGCAGCCCCGC
TGGGCACTTGGCGCTACACAAGTGGCCTCTGGCCTCGCACACATTCCACATCCACCGGTAGGCGCCAACC
GGCTCCGTTCTTTGGTGGCCCCTTCGCGCCACCTTCTACTCCTCCCCTAGTCAGGAAGTTCCCCCCCGCC
CCGCAGCTCGCGTCGTGCAGGACGTGACAAATGGAAGTAGCACGTCTCACTAGTCTCGTGCAGATGGACA
GCACCGCTGAGCAATGGAAGCGGGTAGGCCTTTGGGGCAGCGGCCAATAGCAGCTTTGCTCCTTCGCTTT
CTGGGCTCAGAGGCTGGGAAGGGGTGGGTCCGGGGGCGGGCTCAGGGGCGGGCTCAGGGGCGGGGCGGGC
GCCCGAAGGTCCTCCGGAGGCCCGGCATTCTGCACGCTTCAAAAGCGCACGTCTGCCGCGCTGTTCTCCT
CTTCCTCATCTCCGGGACCCGGGATGCCCAAGAAGAAGAGGAAGGTGTCCAATTTACTGACCGTACACCA
AAATTTGCCTGCATTACCGGTCGATGCAACGAGTGATGAGGTTCGCAAGAACCTGATGGACATGTTCAGG
GATCGCCAGGCGTTTTCTGAGCATACCTGGAAAATGCTTCTGTCCGTTTGCCGGTCGTGGGCGGCATGGT
GCAAGTTGAATAACCGGAAATGGTTTCCCGCAGAACCTGAAGATGTTCGCGATTATCTTCTATATCTTCA
GGCGCGCGGTCTGGCAGTAAAAACTATCCAGCAACATTTGGGCCAGCTAAACATGCTTCATCGTCGGTCC
GGGCTGCCACGACCAAGTGACAGCAATGCTGTTTCACTGGTTATGCGGCGGATCCGAAAAGAAAACGTTG
ATGCCGGTGAACGTGCAAAACAGGCTCTAGCGTTCGAACGCACTGATTTCGACCAGGTTCGTTCACTCAT
GGAAAATAGCGATCGCTGCCAGGATATACGTAATCTGGCATTTCTGGGGATTGCTTATAACACCCTGTTA
CGTATAGCCGAAATTGCCAGGATCAGGGTTAAAGATATCTCACGTACTGACGGTGGGAGAATGTTAATCC
ATATTGGCAGAACGAAAACGCTGGTTAGCACCGCAGGTGTAGAGAAGGCACTTAGCCTGGGGGTAACTAA
ACTGGTCGAGCGATGGATTTCCGTCTCTGGTGTAGCTGATGATCCGAATAACTACCTGTTTTGCCGGGTC
AGAAAAAATGGTGTTGCCGCGCCATCTGCCACCAGCCAGCTATCAACTCGCGCCCTGGAAGGGATTTTTG
AAGCAACTCATCGATTGATTTACGGCGCTAAGGATGACTCTGGTCAGAGATACCTGGCCTGGTCTGGACA
CAGTGCCCGTGTCGGAGCCGCGCGAGATATGGCCCGCGCTGGAGTTTCAATACCGGAGATCATGCAAGCT
GGTGGCTGGACCAATGTAAATATTGTCATGAACTATATCCGTAACCTGGATAGTGAAACAGGGGCAATGG
TGCGCCTGCTGGAAGATGGCGATTAGCCATGTTTAAGGGTTCCGGTTCCACTAGGTACAATTCGATATCA
AGCTTATCGATAATCAACCTCTGGATTACAAAATTTGTGAAAGATTGACTGGTATTCTTAACTATGTTGC
TCCTTTTACGCTATGTGGATACGCTGCTTTAATGCCTTTGTATCATGCTATTGCTTCCCGTATGGCTTTC
ATTTTCTCCTCCTTGTATAAATCCTGGTTGCTGTCTCTTTATGAGGAGTTGTGGCCCGTTGTCAGGCAAC
GTGGCGTGGTGTGCACTGTGTTTGCTGACGCAACCCCCACTGGTTGGGGCATTGCCACCACCTGTCAGCT
CCTTTCCGGGACTTTCGCTTTCCCCCTCCCTATTGCCACGGCGGAACTCATCGCCGCCTGCCTTGCCCGC
TGCTGGACAGGGGCTCGGCTGTTGGGCACTGACAATTCCGTGGTGTTGTCGGGGAAATCATCGTCCTTTC
CTTGGCTGCTCGCCTGTGTTGCCACCTGGATTCTGCGCGGGACGTCCTTCTGCTACGTCCCTTCGGCCCT
CAATCCAGCGGACCTTCCTTCCCGCGGCCTGCTGCCGGCTCTGCGGCCTCTTCCGCGTCTTCGCCTTCGC
CCTCAGACGAGTCGGATCTCCCTTTGGGCCGCCTCCCCGCATCGATACCGTCGACCTCGATCGAGACCTA
GAAAAACATGGAGCAATCACAAGTAGCAATACAGCAGCTACCAATGCTGATTGTGCCTGGCTAGAAGCAC
AAGAGGAGGAGGAGGTGGGTTTTCCAGTCACACCTCAGGTACCTTTAAGACCAATGACTTACAAGGCAGC
TGTAGATCTTAGCCACTTTTTAAAAGAAAAGGGGGGACTGGAAGGGCTAATTCACTCCCAACGAAGACAA
GATATCCTTGATCTGTGGATCTACCACACACAAGGCTACTTCCCTGATTGGCAGAACTACACACCAGGGC
CAGGGATCAGATATCCACTGACCTTTGGATGGTGCTACAAGCTAGTACCAGTTGAGCAAGAGAAGGTAGA
AGAAGCCAATGAAGGAGAGAACACCCGCTTGTTACACCCTGTGAGCCTGCATGGGATGGATGACCCGGAG
AGAGAAGTATTAGAGTGGAGGTTTGACAGCCGCCTAGCATTTCATCACATGGCCCGAGAGCTGCATCCGG
ACTGTACTGGGTCTCTCTGGTTAGACCAGATCTGAGCCTGGGAGCTCTCTGGCTAACTAGGGAACCCACT
GCTTAAGCCTCAATAAAGCTTGCCTTGAGTGCTTCAAGTAGTGTGTGCCCGTCTGTTGTGTGACTCTGGT
AACTAGAGATCCCTCAGACCCTTTTAGTCAGTGTGGAAAATCTCTAGCAGCATGTGAGCAAAAGGCCAGC
AAAAGGCCAGGAACCGTAAAAAGGCCGCGTTGCTGGCGTTTTTCCATAGGCTCCGCCCCCCTGACGAGCA
TCACAAAAATCGACGCTCAAGTCAGAGGTGGCGAAACCCGACAGGACTATAAAGATACCAGGCGTTTCCC
CCTGGAAGCTCCCTCGTGCGCTCTCCTGTTCCGACCCTGCCGCTTACCGGATACCTGTCCGCCTTTCTCC
CTTCGGGAAGCGTGGCGCTTTCTCATAGCTCACGCTGTAGGTATCTCAGTTCGGTGTAGGTCGTTCGCTC
CAAGCTGGGCTGTGTGCACGAACCCCCCGTTCAGCCCGACCGCTGCGCCTTATCCGGTAACTATCGTCTT
GAGTCCAACCCGGTAAGACACGACTTATCGCCACTGGCAGCAGCCACTGGTAACAGGATTAGCAGAGCGA
GGTATGTAGGCGGTGCTACAGAGTTCTTGAAGTGGTGGCCTAACTACGGCTACACTAGAAGAACAGTATT
TGGTATCTGCGCTCTGCTGAAGCCAGTTACCTTCGGAAAAAGAGTTGGTAGCTCTTGATCCGGCAAACAA
ACCACCGCTGGTAGCGGTGGTTTTTTTGTTTGCAAGCAGCAGATTACGCGCAGAAAAAAAGGATCTCAAG
AAGATCCTTTGATCTTTTCTACGGGGTCTGACGCTCAGTGGAACGAAAACTCACGTTAAGGGATTTTGGT
CATGAGATTATCAAAAAGGATCTTCACCTAGATCCTTTTAAATTAAAAATGAAGTTTTAAATCAATCTAA
AGTATATATGAGTAAACTTGGTCTGACAGTTACCAATGCTTAATCAGTGAGGCACCTATCTCAGCGATCT
GTCTATTTCGTTCATCCATAGTTGCCTGACTCCCCGTCGTGTAGATAACTACGATACGGGAGGGCTTACC
ATCTGGCCCCAGTGCTGCAATGATACCGCGAGACCCACGCTCACCGGCTCCAGATTTATCAGCAATAAAC
CAGCCAGCCGGAAGGGCCGAGCGCAGAAGTGGTCCTGCAACTTTATCCGCCTCCATCCAGTCTATTAATT
GTTGCCGGGAAGCTAGAGTAAGTAGTTCGCCAGTTAATAGTTTGCGCAACGTTGTTGCCATTGCTACAGG
CATCGTGGTGTCACGCTCGTCGTTTGGTATGGCTTCATTCAGCTCCGGTTCCCAACGATCAAGGCGAGTT
ACATGATCCCCCATGTTGTGCAAAAAAGCGGTTAGCTCCTTCGGTCCTCCGATCGTTGTCAGAAGTAAGT
TGGCCGCAGTGTTATCACTCATGGTTATGGCAGCACTGCATAATTCTCTTACTGTCATGCCATCCGTAAG
ATGCTTTTCTGTGACTGGTGAGTACTCAACCAAGTCATTCTGAGAATAGTGTATGCGGCGACCGAGTTGC
TCTTGCCCGGCGTCAATACGGGATAATACCGCGCCACATAGCAGAACTTTAAAAGTGCTCATCATTGGAA
AACGTTCTTCGGGGCGAAAACTCTCAAGGATCTTACCGCTGTTGAGATCCAGTTCGATGTAACCCACTCG
TGCACCCAACTGATCTTCAGCATCTTTTACTTTCACCAGCGTTTCTGGGTGAGCAAAAACAGGAAGGCAA
AATGCCGCAAAAAAGGGAATAAGGGCGACACGGAAATGTTGAATACTCATACTCTTCCTTTTTCAATATT
ATTGAAGCATTTATCAGGGTTATTGTCTCATGAGCGGATACATATTTGAATGTATTTAGAAAAATAAACA
AATAGGGGTTCCGCGCACATTTCCCCGAAAAGTGCCACCTGACGTCGACGGATCGGGAGATCTCCCGATC
CCCTATGGTGCACTCTCAGTACAATCTGCTCTGATGCCGCATAGTTAAGCCAGTATCTGCTCCCTGCTTG
TGTGTTGGAGGTCGCTGAGTAGTGCGCGAGCAAAATTTAAGCTACAACAAGGCAAGGCTTGACCGACAAT
TGCATGAAGAATCTGCTTAGGGTTAGGCGTTTTGCGCTGCTTCGCGATGTACGGGCCAGATATACGCGTT
